>Addgene plasmid #53534 | pOPINEneo-3C-GFP | depositor full sequence | sequence record 83411 | pOPINEneo-3C-GFP sequence 7752 bps
TCCTGCATCTTTTAATCAAATCCCAAGATGTGTATAAACGCGCCGGTATGTACAGGAAGAGGTTTATACT
AAACTGTTACATTGCAAACGTGGTTTCGTGTGCCAAGTGTGAAAACCGATGTTTAATCAAGGCTCTGACG
CATTTCTACAACCACGACTCCAAGTGTGTGGGTGAAGTCATGCATCTTTTAATCAAATCCCAAGATGTGT
ATAAACCACCAAACTGCCAAAAAATGAAAACTGTCGACAAGCTCTGTCCGTTTGCTGGCAACTGCAAGGG
TCTCAATCCTATTTGTAATTATTGAATAATAAAACAATTATAAATGTCAAATTTGTTTTTTATTAACGAT
ACAAACCAAACGCAACAAGAACATTTGTAGTATTATCTATAATTGAAAACGCGTAGTTATAATCGCTGAG
GTAATATTTAAAATCATTTTCAAATGATTCACAGTTAATTTGCGACAATATAATTTTATTTTCACATAAA
CTAGACGCCTTGTCGTCTTCTTCTTCGTATTCCTTCTCTTTTTCATTTTTCTCTTCATAAAAATTAACAT
AGTTATTATCGTATCCATATATGTATCTATCGTATAGAGTAAATTTTTTGTTGTCATAAATATATATGTC
TTTTTTAATGGGGTGTATAGTACCGCTGCGCATAGTTTTTCTGTAATTTACAACAGTGCTATTTTCTGGT
AGTTCTTCGGAGTGTGTTGCTTTAATTATTAAATTTATATAATCAATGAATTTGGGATCGTCGGTTTTGT
ACAATATGTTGCCGGCATAGTACGCAGCTTCTTCTAGTTCAATTACACCATTTTTTAGCAGCACCGGATT
AACATAACTTTCCAAAATGTTGTACGAACCGTTAAACAAAAACAGTTCACCTCCCTTTTCTATACTATTG
TCTGCGAGCAGTTGTTTGTTGTTAAAAATAACAGCCATTGTAATGAGACGCACAAACTAATATCACAAAC
TGGAAATGTCTATCAATATATAGTTGCTGATGGCCGGCCGTAATGAGACGCACAAACTAATATCACAAAC
TGGAAATGTCTATCAATATATAGTTGCTCTAGTTATTAATAGTAATCAATTACGGGGTCATTAGTTCATA
GCCCATATATGGAGTTCCGCGTTACATAACTTACGGTAAATGGCCCGCCTGGCTGACCGCCCAACGACCC
CCGCCCATTGACGTCAATAATGACGTATGTTCCCATAGTAACGCCAATAGGGACTTTCCATTGACGTCAA
TGGGTGGACTATTTACGGTAAACTGCCCACTTGGCAGTACATCAAGTGTATCATATGCCAAGTACGCCCC
CTATTGACGTCAATGACGGTAAATGGCCCGCCTGGCATTATGCCCAGTACATGACCTTATGGGACTTTCC
TACTTGGCAGTACATCTACGTATTAGTCATCGCTATTACCATGCATGGTCGAGGTGAGCCCCACGTTCTG
CTTCACTCTCCCCATCTCCCCCCCCTCCCCACCCCCAATTTTGTATTTATTTATTTTTTAATTATTTTGT
GCAGCGATGGGGGCGGGGGGGGGGGGGGGGCGCGCGCCAGGCGGGGCGGGGCGGGGCGAGGGGCGGGGCG
GGGCGAGGCGGAGAGGTGCGGCGGCAGCCAATCAGAGCGGCGCGCTCCGAAAGTTTCCTTTTATGGCGAG
GCGGCGGCGGCGGCGGCCCTATAAAAAGCGAAGCGCGCGGCGGGCGGGAGTCGCTGCGCGCTGCCTTCGC
CCCGTGCCCCGCTCCGCCGCCGCCTCGCGCCGCCCGCCCCGGCTCTGACTGACCGCGTTACTCCCACAGG
TGAGCGGGCGGGACGGCCCTTCTCCTTCGGGCTGTAATTAGCGCTTGGTTTAATGACGGCTTGTTTCTTT
TCTGTGGCTGCGTGAAAGCCTTGAGGGGCTCCGGGAGGGCCCTTTGTGCGGGGGGAGCGGCTCGGGGCTG
TCCGCGGGGGGACGGCTGCCTTCGGGGGGGACGGGGCAGGGCGGGGTTCGGCTTCTGGCGTGTGACCGGC
GGCTCTAGAGCCTCTGCTAACCATGTTCATGCCTTCTTCTTTTTCCTACAGCTCCTGGGCAACGTGCTGG
TTATTGTGCTGTCTCATCATTTTGGCAAAGAATTGGATCGGACCGAAATTAATACGACTCACTATAGGGG
AATTGTGAGCGGATAACAATTCCCCGGAGTTAATCCGGGACCTTTAATTCAACCCAACACAATATATTAT
AGTTAAATAAGAATTATTATCAAATCATTTGTATATTAATTAAAATACTATACTGTAAATTACATTTTAT
TTACAATCAAAGGAGATATACCATGGTACCGTGGACCCGACTGGAAAGCGGGCAGTGAGCGCAACGCAAT
TAATGTGAGTTAGCTCACTCATTAGGCACCCCAGGCTTTACACTTTATGCTTCCGGCTCGTATGTTGTGT
GGAATTGTGAGCGGATAACAATTTCACACAGGAAACAGCTATGACCATGATTACGGATTCACTGGCCGTC
GTTTTACAACGTCGTGACTGGGAAAACCCTGGCGTTACCCAACTTAATCGCCTTGCAGCACATCCCCCTT
TCGCCAGCTGGCGTAATAGCGAAGAGGCCCGCACCGATCGCCCTTCCCAACAGTTGCGCAGCCTGAATGG
CGAATGGCGCCAAGCTGTTTAAACTGGAAGTTCTGTTTCAGGGCCCGGTGAGCAAGGGCGAGGAGCTGTT
CACCGGGGTGGTGCCCATCCTGGTCGAGCTGGACGGCGACGTAAACGGCCACAAGTTCAGCGTGTCCGGC
GAGGGCGAGGGCGATGCCACCTACGGCAAGCTGACCCTGAAGTTCATCTGCACCACCGGCAAGCTGCCCG
TGCCCTGGCCCACCCTCGTGACCACCTTGACCTACGGCGTGCAGTGCTTCGCCCGCTACCCCGACCACAT
GAAGCAGCACGACTTCTTCAAGTCCGCCATGCCCGAAGGCTACGTCCAGGAGCGCACCATCTTCTTCAAG
GACGACGGCAACTACAAGACCCGCGCCGAGGTGAAGTTCGAGGGCGACACCCTGGTGAACCGCATCGAGC
TGAAGGGCATCGACTTCAAGGAGGACGGCAACATCCTGGGGCACAAGCTGGAGTACAACTACAACAGCCA
CAAGGTCTATATCACCGCCGACAAGCAGAAGAACGGCATCAAGGTGAACTTCAAGACCCGCCACAACATC
GAGGACGGCAGCGTGCAGCTCGCCGACCACTACCAGCAGAACACCCCCATCGGCGACGGCCCCGTGCTGC
TGCCCGACAACCACTACCTGAGCACCCAGTCCGCCCTGAGCAAAGACCCCAACGAGAAGCGCGATCACAT
GGTCCTGCTGGAGTTCGTGACCGCCGCCGGGATCACTCTCGGCATGGACGAGCTGTACAAGAAACATCAC
CATCACCATCACCATCACTGAATTCTCAGATCTCGGCGCGCCTGCAGGTCGACGGTACCGGTTCGAAGCT
TGCGGCCGCACAGCTGTATACACGTGCAAGCCAGCCAGAACTCGCCCCGGAAGACCCCGAGGATCTCGAG
CACCACCATCACCATCACCATCACTAAGTGATTAACCTCAGGTGCAGGCTGCCTATCAGAAGGTGGTGGC
TGGTGTGGTAATTCCGGTTATTTTCCACCATATTGCCGTCTTTTGGCAATGTGAGGGCCCGGAAACCTGG
CCCTGTCTTCTTGACGAGCATTCCTAGGGGTCTTTCCCCTCTCGCCAAAGGAATGCAAGGTCTGTTGAAT
GTCGTGAAGGAAGCAGTTCCTCTGGAAGCTTCTTGAAGACAAACAACGTCTGTAGCGACCCTTTGCAGGC
AGCGGAACCCCCCACCTGGCGACAGGTGCCTCTGCGGCCAAAAGCCACGTGTATAAGATACACCTGCAAA
GGCGGCACAACCCCAGTGCCACGTTGTGAGTTGGATAGTTGTGGAAAGAGTCAAATGGCTCACCTCAAGC
GTATTCAACAAGGGGCTGAAGGATGCCCAGAAGGTACCCCATTGTATGGGATCTGATCTGGGGCCTCGGT
GCACATGCTTTACATGTGTTTAGTCGAGGTTAAAAAAACGTCTAGGCCCCCCGAACCACGGGGACGTGGT
TTTCCTTTGAAAAACACGATGATAAGCTTGCCACAACCCGCGATAATTCCTGCAGCCAATATGGGATCGG
CCATTGAACAAGATGGATTGCACGCAGGTTCTCCGGCCGCTTGGGTGGAGAGGCTATTCGGCTATGACTG
GGCACAACAGACAATCGGCTGCTCTGATGCCGCCGTGTTCCGGCTGTCAGCGCAGGGGCGCCCGGTTCTT
TTTGTCAAGACCGACCTGTCCGGTGCCCTGAATGAACTGCAGGACGAGGCAGCGCGGCTATCGTGGCTGG
CCACGACGGGCGTTCCTTGCGCAGCAGTGCTCGACGTTGTCACTGAAGCGGGAAGGGACTGGCTGCTATT
GGGCGAAGTGCCGGGGCAGGATCTCCTGTCATCTCACCTTGCTCCTGCCGAGAAAGTATCCATCATGGCT
GATGCAATGCGGCGGCTGCATACGCTTGATCCGGCTACCTGCCCATTCGACCACCAAGCGAAACATCGCA
TCGAGCGAGCACGTACTCGGATGGAAGCCGGTCTTGTCGATCAGGATGATCTGGACGAAGAGCATCAGGG
GCTCGCGCCAGCCGAACTGTTCGCCAGGCTCAAGGCGCGTATGCCCGACGGCGATGATCTCGTCGTGACT
CATGGCGATGCCTGCTTGCCGAATATCATGGTGGAAAATGGCCGCTTTTCTGGATTCATCGACTGTGGCC
GGCTGGGTGTGGCGGACCGCTATCAGGACATAGCGTTGGCTACCCGTGATATTGCTGAAGAGCTTGGCGG
CGAATGGGCTGACCGCTTCCTCGTGCTTTACGGTATCGCCGCTCCCGATTCGCAGCGCATCGCCTTCTAT
CGCCTTCTTGACGAGTTCTTCTGAGGGGATCAATTCTCTAGCCAATGCCCTGGCTCACAAATACCACTGA
GATCGATCTTTTTCCCTCTGCCAAAAATTATGGGGACATCATGAAGCCCCTTGAGCATCTGACTTCTGGC
TAATAAAGGAAATTTATTTTCATTGCAATAGTGTGTTGGAATTTTTTGTGTCTCTCACTCGGAAGGACAT
ATGGGAGGGCAAATCATTTAAAACATCAGAATGAGTATTTGGTTTAGAGTTTGGCAACATATGCCCATAT
GTAACTAGCATAACCCCTTGGGGCCTCTAAACGGGTCTTGAGGGGTTTTTTGCTGAAAGCATGCGGAGGA
AATTCTCCTTGAAGTTTCCCTGGTGTTCAAAGTAAAGGAGTTTGCACCAGACGCACCTCTGTTCACTGGT
CCGGCGTATTAAAACACGATACATTGTTATTAGTACATTTATTAAGCGCTAGATTCTGTGCGTTGTTGAT
TTACAGACAATTGTTGTACGTATTTTAATAATTCATTAAATTTATAATCTTTAGGGTGGTATGTTAGAGC
GAAAATCAAATGATTTTCAGCGTCTTTATATCTGAATTTAAATATTAAATCCTCAATAGATTTGTAAAAT
AGGTTTCGATTAGTTTCAAACAAGGGTTGTTTTTCCGAACCGATGGCTGGACTATCTAATGGATTTTCGC
TCAACGCCACAAAACTTGCCAAATCTTGTAGCAGCAATCTAGCTTTGTCGATATTCGTTTGTGTTTTGTT
TTGTAATAAAGGTTCGACGTCGTTCAAAATATTATGCGCTTTTGTATTTCTTTCATCACTGTCGTTAGTG
TACAATTGACTCGACGTAAACACGTTAAATAGAGCTTGGACATATTTAACATCGGGCGTGTTAGCTTTAT
TAGGCCGATTATCGTCGTCGTCCCAACCCTCGTCGTTAGAAGTTGCTTCCGAAGACGATTTTGCCATAGC
CACACGACGCCTATTAATTGTGTCGGCTAACACGTCCGCGATCAAATTTGTAGTTGAGCTTTTTGGAATT
GCGATCGCATAACTTCGTATAGCATACATTATACGAAGTTATAAGCTCGGAACGCTGCGCTCGGTCGTTC
GGCTGCGGCGAGCGGTATCAGCTCACTCAAAGGCGGTAATACGGTTATCCACAGAATCAGGGGATAACGC
AGGAAAGAACATGTGAGCAAAAGGCCAGCAAAAGGCCAGGAACCGTAAAAAGGCCGCGTTGCTGGCGTTT
TTCCATAGGCTCCGCCCCCTGACGAGCATCACAAAAATCGACGCTCAAGTCAGAGGTGGCGAAACCCGAC
AGGACTATAAAGATACCAGGCGTTTCCCCCTGGAAGCTCCCTCGTGCGCTCTCCTGTTCCGACCCTGCCG
CTTACCGGATACCTGTCCGCCTTTCTCCCTTCGGGAAGCGTGGCGCTTTCTCAATGCTCACGCTGTAGGT
ATCTCAGTTCGGTGTAGGTCGTTCGCTCCAAGCTGGGCTGTGTGCACGAACCCCCCGTTCAGCCCGACCG
CTGCGCCTTATCCGGTAACTATCGTCTTGAGTCCAACCCGGTAAGACACGACTTATCGCCACTGGCAGCA
GCCACTGGTAACAGGATTAGCAGAGCGAGGTATGTAGGCGGTGCTACAGAGTTCTTGAAGTGGTGGCCTA
ACTACGGCTACACTAGAAGAACAGTATTTGGTATCTGCGCTCTGCTGAAGCCAGTTACCTTCGGAAAAAG
AGTTGGTAGCTCTTGATCCGGCAAACAAACCACCGCTGGTAGCGGTGGTTTTTTTGTTTGCAAGCAGCAG
ATTACGCGCAGAAAAAAAGGATCTCAAGAAGATCCTTTGTTACCAATGCTTAATCAGTGAGGCACCTATC
TCAGCGATCTGTCTATTTCGTTCATCCATAGTTGCCTGACTCCCCGTCGTGTAGATAACTACGATACGGG
AGGGCTTACCATCTGGCCCCAGTGCTGCAATGATACCGCGAGACCCACGCTCACCGGCTCCAGATTTATC
AGCAATAAACCAGCCAGCCGGAAGGGCCGAGCGCAGAAGTGGTCCTGCAACTTTATCCGCCTCCATCCAG
TCTATTAATTGTTGCCGGGAAGCTAGAGTAAGTAGTTCGCCAGTTAATAGTTTGCGCAACGTTGTTGCCA
TTGCTACAGGCATCGTGGTGTCACGCTCGTCGTTTGGTATGGCTTCATTCAGCTCCGGTTCCCAACGATC
AAGGCGAGTTACATGATCCCCCATGTTGTGCAAAAAAGCGGTTAGCTCCTTCGGTCCTCCGATCGTTGTC
AGAAGTAAGTTGGCCGCAGTGTTATCACTCATGGTTATGGCAGCACTGCATAATTCTCTTACTGTCATGC
CATCCGTAAGATGCTTTTCTGTGACTGGTGAGTACTCAACCAAGTCATTCTGAGAATAGTGTATGCGGCG
ACCGAGTTGCTCTTGCCCGGCGTCAATACGGGATAATACCGCGCCACATAGCAGAACTTTAAAAGTGCTC
ATCATTGGAAAACGTTCTTCGGGGCGAAAACTCTCAAGGATCTTACCGCTGTTGAGATCCAGTTCGATGT
AACCCACTCGTGCACCCAACTGATCTTCAGCATCTTTTACTTTCACCAGCGTTTCTGGGTGAGCAAAAAC
AGGAAGGCAAAATGCCGCAAAAAAGGGAATAAGGGCGACACGGAAATGTTGAATACTCATACTCTTCCTT
TTTCAATATTATTGAAGCATTTATCAGGGTTATTGTCTCATGTCCGCGCGTT
Features (pLannotate 1.2.2; 27 found; start..end, strand, type, name):
      4..39      +  CDS            lef2 (fragment): baculovirus late expression factor 2
    181..1008    +  misc_recomb    baculovirus recombination region (lef2/ORF603): contains ORF603 and part of lef2
   1020..1078    +  misc_recomb    baculovirus recombination region (ORF603) (fragment): contains ORF603 and part of lef2
   1079..1443    +  enhancer       CMV enhancer: human cytomegalovirus immediate early enhancer
   1449..1726    +  promoter       chicken β-actin promoter: No description available
   1727..1862    +  intron         hybrid intron (fragment): hybrid between chicken β-actin (CBA) and minute virus of mice (MMV) introns (Gray et al., 2011)
   1951..2081    +  intron         chimeric intron (fragment): chimera between introns from chicken β-actin and rabbit β-globin
   2150..2168    +  promoter       T7 promoter: promoter for bacteriophage T7 RNA polymerase
   2169..2193    +  protein_bind   lac operator: The lac repressor binds to the lac operator to inhibit transcription in E. coli. This inhibition can be relieved by adding lactose or isopropyl-β-D-thiogalactopyranoside (IPTG). lac repressor encoded by lacI
   2209..2318    +  promoter       p10 promoter: baculovirus promoter for expression in insect cells
   2381..2402    +  protein_bind   CAP binding site: CAP binding activates transcription in the presence of cAMP. E. coli catabolite activator protein
   2417..2447    +  promoter       lac promoter: promoter for the E. coli lac operon
   2455..2471    +  protein_bind   lac operator: The lac repressor binds to the lac operator to inhibit transcription in E. coli. This inhibition can be relieved by adding lactose or isopropyl-β-D-thiogalactopyranoside (IPTG). lac repressor encoded by lacI
   2491..2664    +  CDS            lacZα: LacZα fragment of β-galactosidase; lacZ fragment
   2708..3421    +  CDS            Emerald: Emerald is a basic (constitutively fluorescent) green fluorescent protein published in 1998, derived from Aequorea victoria. It is reported to be a very rapidly-maturing weak dimer.
   3425..3445    +  CDS            7xHis: 6xHis affinity tag
   3532..3564    +  CDS            HSV tag: HSV (herpes simplex virus) epitope tag
   3574..3591    +  CDS            6xHis: 6xHis affinity tag
   3693..4155    +  misc_feature   IRES: internal ribosome entry site (IRES) of the encephalomyocarditis virus (EMCV)
   4191..4994    +  CDS            NeoR/KanR: aminoglycoside phosphotransferase from Tn5; aph(3')-II (or nptII); confers resistance to neomycin, kanamycin, and G418 (Geneticin®)
   5112..5167    +  polyA_signal   β-globin poly(A) signal: rabbit β-globin polyadenylation signal (Gil and Proudfoot, 1987)
   5255..5302    +  terminator     T7 terminator: transcription terminator for bacteriophage T7 RNA polymerase
   5315..6020    +  misc_recomb    baculovirus recombination region (ORF1629): contains part of ORF1629
   6029..6062    +  protein_bind   loxP: Cre-mediated recombination occurs in the 8-bp core sequence (GCATACAT). Cre recombinase
   6230..6817    -  rep_origin     ori: high-copy-number ColE1/pMB1/pBR322/pUC origin of replication
   6830..7690    -  CDS            AmpR: β-lactamase; bla; confers resistance to ampicillin, carbenicillin, and related antibiotics
   7691..7742    -  promoter       AmpR promoter (fragment): bla
