[The description below was written by a language model from this plasmid's Addgene catalogue record and pLannotate feature annotations shown in this document.]
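Description:
pOPINEneo-3C-GFP is a multi-host expression vector built on the pTriEx-2 neo backbone, designed so that a single clone can be expressed in E. coli, mammalian cells and insect cells via the baculovirus system. It is about 7.75 kb, replicates at high copy in E. coli from a ColE1/pUC-type origin and is selected with ampicillin through the β-lactamase gene. Three promoters are stacked upstream of the cloning site. A CMV enhancer/chicken β-actin promoter with a chimeric intron drives mammalian expression, a T7 promoter with a lac operator gives IPTG-regulated bacterial expression, and the baculovirus p10 promoter serves insect cells. The expression unit is flanked by the lef2/ORF603 and ORF1629 recombination regions, which allow transfer of the cassette into a baculovirus genome by homologous recombination. A loxP site lies just beyond the ORF1629 arm.

At the cloning position sits a lac promoter–lacZα stuffer, which presumably allows blue/white screening when it is displaced by an insert introduced through ligation-independent cloning. The inserted gene is fused at its C terminus to GFP (annotated as the Emerald variant) followed by a polyhistidine tag, recorded as His8. The "3C" in the name suggests a 3C protease cleavage site between target and GFP, although no such site is annotated in the feature table. Residual backbone HSV and 6xHis tag sequences are annotated downstream of the fusion's histidine tag. An EMCV IRES then links a neomycin resistance gene to the same mammalian transcript, enabling G418 selection of stable lines, and the unit ends with a rabbit β-globin poly(A) signal and a T7 terminator. The vector has no target gene itself. It is a recipient for producing fluorescent, affinity-purifiable fusion proteins and for comparing their expression across hosts.
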