Addgene plasmid #53534: pOPINEneo-3C-GFP
Purpose: pTirex based GFP fusion vector for expression in mammalian, E. coli and insect cells using the baculovirus system
Depositing lab: Ray Owens. Depositing organization: University of Oxford.
Backbone
  Vector backbone: pTriex-2 neo
  Backbone manufacturer: EMDMillipore
  Backbone size w/o insert (bp): 6820
  Total vector size (bp): 7752
  Vector type: Mammalian Expression, Bacterial Expression, Insect Expression
  Selectable markers: Neomycin (select with G418)
Growth in bacteria
  Bacterial resistance: Ampicillin, 100 μg/mL
  Growth temperature: 37°C
  Growth strain: DH5alpha
  Growth instructions: None
  Copy number: High Copy
Gene/Insert
  Gene/Insert name: GFP
  Insert size (bp): 710
  Tag / fusion protein: GFP-His8 (C terminal on backbone)
  Cloning method: Ligation Independent Cloning
  Sequencing primers: 5′ TAA TAC GAC TCA CTA TAG GG
Resource information
  A portion of this plasmid was derived from a plasmid made by: EMDMillipore (formerly Merck)
Terms and licenses: Academic/Nonprofit Terms; Industry Terms: Not Available to Industry
How to cite: pOPINEneo-3C-GFP was a gift from Ray Owens (Addgene plasmid # 53534 ; http://n2t.net/addgene:53534 ; RRID:Addgene_53534)
