>Addgene plasmid #53534 | pOPINEneo-3C-GFP | addgene partial sequence | sequence record 89412 | pCDH-rev 5'-GCATTCCTTTGGCGAGAG-3'
CCAGGTTTCCGGGCCCTCACATTGCCAAAAGACGGCAATATGGTGGAAAATAACCGGAATTACCACACCA
GCCACCACCTTCTGATAGGCAGCCTGCACCTGAGGTTAATCACTTAGTGATGGTGATGGTGATGGTGGTG
CTCGAGATCCTCGGGGTCTTCCGGGGCGAGTTCTGGCTGGCTTGCACGTGTATACAGCTGTGCGGCCGCA
AGCTTCGAACCGGTACCGTCGACCTGCAGGCGCGCCGAGATCTGAGAATTCAGTGATGGTGATGGTGATG
GTGATGTTTCTTGTACAGCTCGTCCATGCCGAGAGTGATCCCGGCGGCGGTCACGAACTCCAGCAGGACC
ATGTGATCGCGCTTCTCGTTGGGGTCTTTGCTCAGGGCGGACTGGGTGCTCAGGTAGTGGTTGTCGGGCA
GCAGCACGGGGCCGTCGCCGATGGGGGTGTTCTGCTGGTAGTGGTCGGCGAGCTGCACGCTGCCGTCCTC
GATGTTGTGGCGGGTCTTGAAGTTCACCTTGATGCCGTTCTTCTGCTTGTCGGCGGTGATATAGACCTTG
TGGCTGTTGTAGTTGTACTCCAGCTTGTGCCCCAGGATGTTGCCGTCCTCCTTGAAGTCGATGCCCTTCA
GCTCGATGCGGTTCACCAGGGTGTCGCCCTCGAACTTCACCTCGGCGCGGGTCTTGTAGTTGCCGTCGTC
CTTGAAGAAGATGGTGCGCTCCTGGACGTAGCCTTCGGGCATGGCGGACTTGAAGAAGTC
