>Addgene plasmid #53534 | pOPINEneo-3C-GFP | addgene partial sequence | sequence record 89413 | IRES-F 5'-TGGCTCTCCTCAAGCGTATT-3'
TATGGGATCTGATCTGGGGCCTCGGTGCACATGCTTTACATGTGTTTAGTCGAGGTTAAAAAAACGTCTA
GGCCCCCCGAACCACGGGGACGTGGTTTTCCTTTGAAAAACACGATGATAAGCTTGCCACAACCCGCGAT
AATTCCTGCAGCCAATATGGGATCGGCCATTGAACAAGATGGATTGCACGCAGGTTCTCCGGCCGCTTGG
GTGGAGAGGCTATTCGGCTATGACTGGGCACAACAGACAATCGGCTGCTCTGATGCCGCCGTGTTCCGGC
TGTCAGCGCAGGGGCGCCCGGTTCTTTTTGTCAAGACCGACCTGTCCGGTGCCCTGAATGAACTGCAGGA
CGAGGCAGCGCGGCTATCGTGGCTGGCCACGACGGGCGTTCCTTGCGCAGCAGTGCTCGACGTTGTCACT
GAAGCGGGAAGGGACTGGCTGCTATTGGGCGAAGTGCCGGGGCAGGATCTCCTGTCATCTCACCTTGCTC
CTGCCGAGAAAGTATCCATCATGGCTGATGCAATGCGGCGGCTGCATACGCTTGATCCGGCTACCTGCCC
ATTCGACCACCAAGCGAAACATCGCATCGAGCGAGCACGTACTCGGATGGAAGCCGGTCTTGTCGATCAG
GATGATCTGGACGAA
